Addgene plasmid #188231: pMXs-LN
Purpose: Polycistronic human LIN28 and NANOG were cloned into the pMXs vector
Depositing lab: Young Tang. Depositing organization: University of Connecticut. Publication: NANOG and LIN28 dramatically improve human cell reprogramming by modulating LIN41 and canonical WNT activities. Wang L, Su Y, Huang C, Yin Y, Chu A, Knupp A, Tang Y. Biol Open. 2019 Dec 5;8(12). pii: 8/12/bio047225. doi: 10.1242/bio.047225. PubMed 31806618.
Backbone
  Vector backbone: pMXs
  Backbone manufacturer: Cell Biolabs, Inc.
  Vector type: Mammalian Expression, Retroviral
Growth in bacteria
  Bacterial resistance: Ampicillin, 100 μg/mL
  Growth temperature: 37°C
  Growth strain: NEB Stable
  Copy number: High Copy
Gene/Insert
  Gene/Insert name: LIN28A and NANOG separated by 2A sequence
  Species: H. sapiens (human)
  Entrez Gene: LIN28A (a.k.a. CSDD1, LIN-28, LIN28, ZCCHC1, lin-28A); NANOG
Terms and licenses: Academic/Nonprofit Terms; Industry Terms: Not Available to Industry
How to cite: pMXs-LN was a gift from Young Tang (Addgene plasmid # 188231 ; http://n2t.net/addgene:188231 ; RRID:Addgene_188231)
