[The description below was written by a language model from this plasmid's Addgene catalogue record and pLannotate feature annotations shown in this document.]
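Description:
pMXs-LN is a Moloney murine leukemia virus (MMLV)-based retroviral expression vector built on the pMXs backbone, carrying human LIN28A and NANOG as a single polycistronic unit. It is propagated in E. coli as a high-copy plasmid through a ColE1/pUC-type origin and is selected with ampicillin via the β-lactamase gene and its native promoter. The sequenced record is about 6.2 kb, and a short lacI fragment in the bacterial portion appears to be a backbone remnant with no evident function.

The proviral region is framed by MMLV long terminal repeats. Downstream of the 5' LTR lie the MMLV packaging signal (with a fragment annotated as the related MESV Ψ), a truncated gag lacking its start codon that extends the packaging signal, and a pol-region segment supplying a splice acceptor. No internal promoter is annotated, so expression is presumably driven from the 5' LTR. LIN28A comes first and NANOG follows, separated by a short gap that corresponds to the 2A sequence named in the catalogue entry. The 2A element itself was not annotated, and its type is not stated. A 2A peptide causes ribosomal skipping, so that both proteins are produced separately from one transcript. The 3' end is annotated as a ΔU3-type fragment directly adjoining a larger MMLV LTR segment, which most likely reflects split annotation of one 3' LTR rather than a true self-inactivating design.

No mammalian selection marker or reporter is annotated. Because gag, pol and env are not functionally encoded, the plasmid must be introduced into a packaging system to generate replication-defective virus for transducing target cells. The associated work concerns human cell reprogramming, where co-delivery of NANOG and LIN28 was used to improve the generation of induced pluripotent cells.
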