Features (pLannotate 1.2.2; 13 found; start..end, strand, type, name):
      1..594     +  LTR            LTR: long terminal repeat from Moloney murine leukemia virus
    657..856     +  misc_feature   MMLV Ψ: packaging signal of Moloney murine leukemia virus (MMLV)
    908..996     +  misc_feature   MESV Ψ (fragment): packaging signal of murine embryonic stem cell virus
   1073..1489    +  CDS            gag (truncated): truncated Moloney murine leukemia virus (MMLV) gag gene lacking the start codon
   1499..1873    +  misc_feature   pol region: Moloney murine leukemia virus (MMLV) pol region containing the splice acceptor site
   1902..2528    +  CDS            LIN28A: LN28A_HUMAN - Also known as CSDD1, LIN28, ZCCHC1. Experimental evidence at protein level: Swiss-Prot protein existence level 1. RNA-binding protein that inhibits processing of pre-let-7 miRNAs and regulates translation of mRNAs that control developmental timing, pluripotency and metabolism (PubMed:21247876). Seems to recognize a common structural G-quartet (G4) feature in its miRNA and mRNA targets (Probable). 'Translational enhancer' that drives specific mRNAs to polysomes and increases the efficiency of protein synthesis. Its association with the translational machinery and target mRNAs resu
   2595..3509    +  CDS            NANOG: NANOG_HUMAN - Experimental evidence at protein level: Swiss-Prot protein existence level 1. Transcription regulator involved in inner cell mass and embryonic stem (ES) cells proliferation and self-renewal. Imposes pluripotency on ES cells and prevents their differentiation towards extraembryonic endoderm and trophectoderm lineages. Blocks bone morphogenetic protein-induced mesoderm differentiation of ES cells by physically interacting with SMAD1 and interfering with the recruitment of coactivators to the active SMAD transcriptional complexes. Acts as a transcriptional activator or repressor. B
   3579..3700    +  LTR            3' LTR (ΔU3) (fragment): self-inactivating 3' long terminal repeat (LTR) from Moloney murine leukemia virus
   3701..4170    +  LTR            LTR: long terminal repeat from Moloney murine leukemia virus
   4236..4288    -  CDS            lacI (fragment): lac repressor; lacI; The lac repressor binds to the lac operator to inhibit transcription in E. coli. This inhibition can be relieved by adding lactose or isopropyl-β-D-thiogalactopyranoside (IPTG).
   4471..5059    -  rep_origin     ori: high-copy-number ColE1/pMB1/pBR322/pUC origin of replication
   5223..6083    -  CDS            AmpR: β-lactamase; bla; confers resistance to ampicillin, carbenicillin, and related antibiotics
   6084..6188    -  promoter       AmpR promoter: bla
>Addgene plasmid #188231 | pMXs-LN | addgene full sequence | sequence record 375046 | Addgene NGS Result
AATGAAAGACCCCACCTGTAGGTTTGGCAAGCTAGCTTAAGTAACGCCATTTTGCAAGGCATGGAAAAAT
ACATAACTGAGAATAGAAAAGTTCAGATCAAGGTCAGGAACAGATGGAACAGCTGAATATGGGCCAAACA
GGATATCTGTGGTAAGCAGTTCCTGCCCCGGCTCAGGGCCAAGAACAGATGGAACAGCTGAATATGGGCC
AAACAGGATATCTGTGGTAAGCAGTTCCTGCCCCGGCTCAGGGCCAAGAACAGATGGTCCCCAGATGCGG
TCCAGCCCTCAGCAGTTTCTAGAGAACCATCAGATGTTTCCAGGGTGCCCCAAGGACCTGAAATGACCCT
GTGCCTTATTTGAACTAACCAATCAGTTCGCTTCTCGCTTCTGTTCGCGCGCTTCTGCTCCCCGAGCTCA
ATAAAAGAGCCCACAACCCCTCACTCGGCGCGCCAGTCCTCCGATTGACTGAGTCGCCCGGGTACCCGTG
TATCCAATAAACCCTCTTGCAGTTGCATCCGACTTGTGGTCTCGCTGTTCCTTGGGAGGGTCTCCTCTGA
GTGATTGACTACCCGTCAGCGGGGGTCTTTCATTTGGGGGCTCGTCCGGGATCGGGAGACCCCTGCCCAG
GGACCACCGACCCACCACCGGGAGGTAAGCTGGCCAGCAACTTATCTGTGTCTGTCCGATTGTCTAGTGT
CTATGACTGATTTTATGCGCCTGCGTCGGTACTAGTTAGCTAACTAGCTCTGTATCTGGCGGACCCGTGG
TGGAACTGACGAGTTCGGAACACCCGGCCGCAACCCTGGGAGACGTCCCAGGGACTTCGGGGGCCGTTTT
TGTGGCCCGACCTGAGTCCAAAAATCCCGATCGTTTTGGACTCTTTGGTGCACCCCCCTAATAGGAGGGA
TATGTGGTTCTGGTAGGAGACGAGAACCTAAAACAGTTCCCGCCTCCGTCTGAATTTTTGCTTTCGGTTT
GGGACCGAAGCCGCGCCGCGCGTCTTGTCTGCTGCAGCATCGTTCTGTGTTGTCTCTGTCTGACTGTGTT
TCTGTATTTGTCTGAAAATTAGGGCCAGACTGTTACCACTCCCTTAAGTTTGACCTTAGGTCACTGGAAA
GATGTCGAGCGGATCGCTCACAACCAGTCGGTAGATGTCAAGAAGAGACGTTGGGTTACCTTCTGCTCTG
CAGAATGGCCAACCTTTAACGTCGGATGGCCGCGAGACGGCACCTTTAACCGAGACCTCATCACCCAGGT
TAAGATCAAGGTCTTTTCACCTGGCCCGCATGGACACCCAGACCAGGTCCCCTACATCGTGACCTGGGAA
GCCTTGGCTTTTGACCCCCCTCCCTGGGTCAAGCCCTTTGTACACCCTAAGCCTCCGCCTCCTCTTCCTC
CATCCGCCCCGTCTCTCCCCCTTGAACCTCCTCGTTCGACCCCGCCTCGATCCTCCCTTTATCCAGCCCT
CACTCCTTCTCTAGGCGCCCCCATATGGCCATATGAGATCTTATATGGGGCACCCCCGCCCCTTGTAAAC
TTCCCTGACCCTGACATGACAAGAGTTACTAACAGCCCCTCTCTCCAAGCTCACTTACAGGCTCTCTACT
TAGTCCAGCACGAAGTCTGGAGACCTCTGGCGGCAGCCTACCAAGAACAACTGGACCGACCGGTGGTACC
TCACCCTTACCGAGTCGGCGACACAGTGTGGGTCCGCCGACACCAGACTAAGAACCTAGAACCTCGCTGG
AAAGGACCTTACACAGTCCTGCTGACCACCCCCACCGCCCTCAAAGTAGACGGCATCGCAGCTTGGATAC
ACGCCGCCCACGTGAAGGCTGCCGACCCCGGGGGTGGACCATCCTCTAGACTGCCGGATCTAGCTAGTTA
ATTAAGGATCCATGGGCTCCGTGTCCAACCAGCAGTTTGCAGGTGGCTGCGCCAAGGCGGCAGAAGAGGC
GCCCGAGGAGGCGCCGGAGGACGCGGCCCGGGCGGCGGACGAGCCTCAGCTGCTGCACGGTGCGGGCATC
TGTAAGTGGTTCAACGTGCGCATGGGGTTCGGCTTCCTGTCCATGACCGCCCGCGCCGGGGTCGCGCTCG
ACCCCCCAGTGGATGTCTTTGTGCACCAGAGTAAGCTGCACATGGAAGGGTTCCGGAGCTTGAAGGAGGG
TGAGGCAGTGGAGTTCACCTTTAAGAAGTCAGCCAAGGGTCTGGAATCCATCCGTGTCACCGGACCTGGT
GGAGTATTCTGTATTGGGAGTGAGAGGCGGCCAAAAGGAAAGAGCATGCAGAAGCGCAGATCAAAAGGAG
ACAGGTGCTACAACTGTGGAGGTCTAGATCATCATGCCAAGGAATGCAAGCTGCCACCCCAGCCCAAGAA
GTGCCACTTCTGCCAGAGCATCAGCCATATGGTAGCCTCATGTCCGCTGAAGGCCCAGCAGGGCCCTAGT
GCACAGGGAAAGCCAACCTACTTTCGAGAGGAAGAAGAAGAAATCCACAGCCCTACCCTGCTCCCGGAGG
CACAGAATGGATCTGGAGCAACAAACTTCTCACTACTCAAACAAGCAGGTGACGTGGAGGAGAATCCCGG
CCCTATGAGTGTGGATCCAGCTTGTCCCCAAAGCTTGCCTTGCTTTGAAGCATCCGACTGTAAAGAATCT
TCACCTATGCCTGTGATTTGTGGGCCTGAAGAAAACTATCCATCCTTGCAAATGTCTTCTGCTGAGATGC
CTCACACGGAGACTGTCTCTCCTCTTCCCTCCTCCATGGATCTGCTTATTCAGGACAGCCCTGATTCTTC
CACCAGTCCCAAAGGCAAACAACCCACTTCTGCAGAGAATAGTGTCGCAAAAAAGGAAGACAAGGTCCCA
GTCAAGAAACAGAAGACCAGAACTGTGTTCTCTTCCACCCAGCTGTGTGTACTCAATGATAGATTTCAGA
GACAGAAATACCTCAGTCTCCAGCAGATGCAAGAACTCTCCAACATCCTGAACCTCAGCTACAAACAGGT
GAAGACCTGGTTCCAGAACCAGAGAATGAAATCTAAGAGGTGGCAGAAAAACAACTGGCCGAAGAATAGC
AATGGTGTGACGCAGAAGGCCTCAGCACCTACCTACCCCAGCCTCTACTCTTCCTACCACCAGGGATGCC
TGGTGAACCCGACTGGGAACCTTCCAATGTGGAGCAACCAGACCTGGAACAATTCAACCTGGAGCAACCA
GACCCAGAACATCCAGTCCTGGAGCAACCACTCCTGGAACACTCAGACCTGGTGCACCCAATCCTGGAAC
AATCAGGCCTGGAACAGTCCCTTCTATAACTGTGGAGAGGAATCTCTGCAGTCCTGCATGCAGTTCCAGC
CAAATTCTCCTGCCAGTGACTTGGAGGCTGCTTTGGAAGCTGCTGGGGAAGGCCTTAATGTAATACAGCA
GACCACTAGGTATTTTAGTACTCCACAAACCATGGATTTATTCCTAAACTACTCCATGAACATGCAACCT
GAAGACGTGTGAGCGGCCGCCAGCACAGTGGTCGACGATAAAATAAAAGATTTTATTTAGTCTCCAGAAA
AAGGGGGGAATGAAAGACCCCACCTGTAGGTTTGGCAAGCTAGCTTAAGTAACGCCATTTTGCAAGGCAT
GGAAAAATACATAACTGAGAATAGAGAAGTTCAGATCAAGGTCAGGAACAGATGGAACAGCTGAATATGG
GCCAAACAGGATATCTGTGGTAAGCAGTTCCTGCCCCGGCTCAGGGCCAAGAACAGATGGAACAGCTGAA
TATGGGCCAAACAGGATATCTGTGGTAAGCAGTTCCTGCCCCGGCTCAGGGCCAAGAACAGATGGTCCCC
AGATGCGGTCCAGCCCTCAGCAGTTTCTAGAGAACCATCAGATGTTTCCAGGGTGCCCCAAGGACCTGAA
ATGACCCTGTGCCTTATTTGAACTAACCAATCAGTTCGCTTCTCGCTTCTGTTCGCGCGCTTCTGCTCCC
CGAGCTCAATAAAAGAGCCCACAACCCCTCACTCGGGGCGCCAGTCCTCCGATTGACTGAGTCGCCCGGG
TACCCGTGTATCCAATAAACCCTCTTGCAGTTGCATCCGACTTGTGGTCTCGCTGTTCCTTGGGAGGGTC
TCCTCTGAGTGATTGACTACCCGTCAGCGGGGGTCTTTCACATGCAGCATGTATCAAAATTAATTTGGTT
TTTTTTCTTAAGTATTTACATTAAATGGCCATAGTTGCATTAATGAATCGGCCAACGCGCGGGGAGAGGC
GGTTTGCGTATTGGGCGCTCTTCCGCTTCCTCGCTCACTGACTCGCTGCGCTCGGTCGTTCGGCTGCGGC
GAGCGGTATCAGCTCACTCAAAGGCGGTAATACGGTTATCCACAGAATCAGGGGATAACGCAGGAAAGAA
CATGTGAGCAAAAGGCCAGCAAAAGGCCAGGAACCGTAAAAAGGCCGCGTTGCTGGCGTTTTTCCATAGG
CTCCGCCCCCCTGACGAGCATCACAAAAATCGACGCTCAAGTCAGAGGTGGCGAAACCCGACAGGACTAT
AAAGATACCAGGCGTTTCCCCCTGGAAGCTCCCTCGTGCGCTCTCCTGTTCCGACCCTGCCGCTTACCGG
ATACCTGTCCGCCTTTCTCCCTTCGGGAAGCGTGGCGCTTTCTCATAGCTCACGCTGTAGGTATCTCAGT
TCGGTGTAGGTCGTTCGCTCCAAGCTGGGCTGTGTGCACGAACCCCCCGTTCAGCCCGACCGCTGCGCCT
TATCCGGTAACTATCGTCTTGAGTCCAACCCGGTAAGACACGACTTATCGCCACTGGCAGCAGCCACTGG
TAACAGGATTAGCAGAGCGAGGTATGTAGGCGGTGCTACAGAGTTCTTGAAGTGGTGGCCTAACTACGGC
TACACTAGAAGAACAGTATTTGGTATCTGCGCTCTGCTGAAGCCAGTTACCTTCGGAAAAAGAGTTGGTA
GCTCTTGATCCGGCAAACAAACCACCGCTGGTAGCGGTGGTTTTTTTGTTTGCAAGCAGCAGATTACGCG
CAGAAAAAAAGGATCTCAAGAAGATCCTTTGATCTTTTCTACGGGGTCTGACGCTCAGTGGAACGAAAAC
TCACGTTAAGGGATTTTGGTCATGAGATTATCAAAAAGGATCTTCACCTAGATCCTTTTGCGGCCGGCCG
CAAATCAATCTAAAGTATATATGAGTAAACTTGGTCTGACAGTTACCAATGCTTAATCAGTGAGGCACCT
ATCTCAGCGATCTGTCTATTTCGTTCATCCATAGTTGCCTGACTCCCCGTCGTGTAGATAACTACGATAC
GGGAGGGCTTACCATCTGGCCCCAGTGCTGCAATGATACCGCGAGACCCACGCTCACCGGCTCCAGATTT
ATCAGCAATAAACCAGCCAGCCGGAAGGGCCGAGCGCAGAAGTGGTCCTGCAACTTTATCCGCCTCCATC
CAGTCTATTAATTGTTGCCGGGAAGCTAGAGTAAGTAGTTCGCCAGTTAATAGTTTGCGCAACGTTGTTG
CCATTGCTACAGGCATCGTGGTGTCACGCTCGTCGTTTGGTATGGCTTCATTCAGCTCCGGTTCCCAACG
ATCAAGGCGAGTTACATGATCCCCCATGTTGTGCAAAAAAGCGGTTAGCTCCTTCGGTCCTCCGATCGTT
GTCAGAAGTAAGTTGGCCGCAGTGTTATCACTCATGGTTATGGCAGCACTGCATAATTCTCTTACTGTCA
TGCCATCCGTAAGATGCTTTTCTGTGACTGGTGAGTACTCAACCAAGTCATTCTGAGAATAGTGTATGCG
GCGACCGAGTTGCTCTTGCCCGGCGTCAATACGGGATAATACCGCGCCACATAGCAGAACTTTAAAAGTG
CTCATCATTGGAAAACGTTCTTCGGGGCGAAAACTCTCAAGGATCTTACCGCTGTTGAGATCCAGTTCGA
TGTAACCCACTCGTGCACCCAACTGATCTTCAGCATCTTTTACTTTCACCAGCGTTTCTGGGTGAGCAAA
AACAGGAAGGCAAAATGCCGCAAAAAAGGGAATAAGGGCGACACGGAAATGTTGAATACTCATACTCTTC
CTTTTTCAATATTATTGAAGCATTTATCAGGGTTATTGTCTCATGAGCGGATACATATTTGAATGTATTT
AGAAAAATAAACAAATAGGGGTTCCGCGCACATTTCCCCGAAAAGTGCCACCTGCAT
